>Addgene plasmid #156639 | pD649-HAsp-BTN1A1-Fc(DAPA)-AviTag-6xHis | depositor full sequence | sequence record 302387 | Full Sequence
TTTCAATATTATTGAAGCATTTATCAGGGTTATTGTCTCATGAGCGGATACATATTTGAATGTATTTAGA
AAAATAAACAAATAGGGGTCAGTGTTACAACCAATTAACCAATTCTGAACATTATCGCGAGCCCATTTAT
ACCTGAATATGGCTCATAACACCCCTTGCTCATGACCAAAATCCCTTAACGTGAGTTACGCGCGCGTCGT
TCCACTGAGCGTCAGACCCCGTAGAAAAGATCAAAGGATCTTCTTGAGATCCTTTTTTTCTGCGCGTAAT
CTGCTGCTTGCAAACAAAAAAACCACCGCTACCAGCGGTGGTTTGTTTGCCGGATCAAGAGCTACCAACT
CTTTTTCCGAAGGTAACTGGCTTCAGCAGAGCGCAGATACCAAATACTGTTCTTCTAGTGTAGCCGTAGT
TAGCCCACCACTTCAAGAACTCTGTAGCACCGCCTACATACCTCGCTCTGCTAATCCTGTTACCAGTGGC
TGCTGCCAGTGGCGATAAGTCGTGTCTTACCGGGTTGGACTCAAGACGATAGTTACCGGATAAGGCGCAG
CGGTCGGGCTGAACGGGGGGTTCGTGCACACAGCCCAGCTTGGAGCGAACGACCTACACCGAACTGAGAT
ACCTACAGCGTGAGCTATGAGAAAGCGCCACGCTTCCCGAAGGGAGAAAGGCGGACAGGTATCCGGTAAG
CGGCAGGGTCGGAACAGGAGAGCGCACGAGGGAGCTTCCAGGGGGAAACGCCTGGTATCTTTATAGTCCT
GTCGGGTTTCGCCACCTCTGACTTGAGCGTCGATTTTTGTGATGCTCGTCAGGGGGGCGGAGCCTATGGA
AAAACGCCAGCAACGCGGCCTTTTTACGGTTCCTGGCCTTTTGCTGGCCTTTTGCTCACATGTTCTTTCC
TGCGTTATCCCCTGATTCTGTGGATAACCGTATTACCGCCTTTGAGTGAGCTGATACCGCTCGCCGCAGC
CGAACGACCGAGCGCAGCGAGTCAGTGAGCGAGGAAGCGGAAGGCGAGAGTAGGGAACTGCCAGGCATCA
AACTAAGCAGAAGGCCCCTGACGGATGGCCTTTTTGCGTTTCTACAAACTCTTTCTGTGTTGTAAAACGA
CGGCCAGTCTTAAGCTCGGGCCCCCTGGGCGGTTCTGATAACGAGTAATCGTTAATCCGCAAATAACGTA
AAAACCCGCTTCGGCGGGTTTTTTTATGGGGGGAGTTTAGGGAAAGAGCATTTGTCAGAATATTTAAGGG
CGCCTGTCACTTTGCTTGATATATGAGAATTATTTAACCTTATAAATGAGAAAAAAGCAACGCACTTTAA
ATAAGATACGTTGCTTTTTCGATTGATGAACACCTATAATTAAACTATTCATCTATTATTTATGATTTTT
TGTATATACAATATTTCTAGTTTGTTAAAGAGAATTAAGAAAATAAATCTCGAAAATAATAAAGGGAAAA
TCAGTTTTTGATATCAAAATTATACATGTCAACGATAATACAAAATATAATACAAACTATAAGATGTTAT
CAGTATTTATTATCATTTAGAATAAATTTTGTGTCGCCCTTAATTGTGAGCGGATAACAATTACGAGCTT
CATGCACAGTGGCGTTGACTCAATATTGGCCATTAGCCATATTATTCATTGGTTATATAGCATAAATCAA
TATTGGCTATTGGCCATTGCATACGTTGTATCTATATCATAATATGTACATTTATATTGGCTCATGTCCA
ATATGACCGCCATGTTGGCATTGATTATTGACTAGTTATTAATAGTAATCAATTACGGGGTCATTAGTTC
ATAGCCCATATATGGAGTTCCGCGTTACATAACTTACGGTAAATGGCCCGCCTGGCTGACCGCCCAACGA
CCCCCGCCCATTGACGTCAATAATGACGTATGTTCCCATAGTAACGCCAATAGGGACTTTCCATTGACGT
CAATGGGTGGAGTATTTACGGTAAACTGCCCACTTGGCAGTACATCAAGTGTATCATATGCCAAGTACGC
CCCCTATTGACGTCAATGACGGTAAATGGCCCGCCTGGCATTATGCCCAGTACATGACCTTATGGGACTT
TCCTACTTGGCAGTACATCTACGTATTAGTCATCGCTATTACCATGGTGATGCGGTTTTGGCAGTACATC
AATGGGCGTGGATAGCGGTTTGACTCACGGGGATTTCCAAGTCTCCACCCCATTGACGTCAATGGGAGTT
TGTTTTGGCACCAAAATCAACGGGACTTTCCAAAATGTCGTAACAACTCCGCCCCATTGACGCAAATGGG
CGGTAGGCGTGTACGGTGGGAGGTCTATATAAGCAGAGCTCGTTTAGTGAACCGTCAGATCGCCTGGAGA
CGCCATCCACGCTGTTTTGACCTCCATAGAAGACACCGGGACCGATCCAGCCTCCGCGGCCGGGAACGGT
GCATTGGAACGCGGATTCCCCGTGCCAAGAGTGACGTAAGTACCGCCTATAGAGTCTATAGGCCCACCCC
CTTGGCTTCGTTAGAACGCGGCTACAATTAATACATAACCTTATGTATCATACACATACGATTTAGGTGA
CACTATAGAATAACATCCACTTTGCCTTTCTCTCCACAGGTGTCCACTCCCAGGTCCAACTGCACCTCGG
TTCTATCGAAAACGCGCCTGCTAGCGCCACCATGAAGACCATCATTGCCCTGAGCTACATCTTCTGCCTG
GTGTTCGCTGCGGCCGCCGCTCCATTTGATGTGATTGGACCTCCTGAGCCTATCCTGGCCGTTGTGGGAG
AAGATGCCGAGCTGCCTTGCAGACTGTCTCCTAATGCCTCTGCCGAGCACCTGGAACTGCGGTGGTTCAG
AAAGAAAGTGTCCCCTGCCGTGCTGGTGCACAGAGATGGAAGAGAACAAGAGGCCGAGCAGATGCCCGAG
TACAGAGGTAGAGCTACCCTGGTGCAGGACGGAATCGCTAAGGGAAGAGTGGCCCTGAGAATCAGAGGCG
TGCGAGTGTCCGATGACGGCGAGTACACCTGTTTCTTCAGAGAGGACGGCAGCTACGAAGAGGCTCTGGT
GCATCTGAAAGTGGCCGCTCTGGGCAGCGATCCCCACATCTCTATGCAGGTCCAAGAGAACGGCGAGATC
TGCCTGGAATGTACCAGCGTCGGCTGGTATCCTGAACCACAGGTTCAGTGGCGGACCAGCAAGGGCGAGA
AGTTTCCTAGCACCAGCGAGAGCAGAAACCCCGACGAAGAGGGACTGTTTACAGTGGCCGCCAGCGTGAT
CATCAGAGACACAAGCGCCAAGAACGTGTCCTGCTACATCCAGAACCTGCTGCTGGGCCAAGAGAAGAAG
GTGGAAATCAGCATCCCTGCCAGCAGCCTGCCTAGAGGCGCGCCGGGCGGCGACAAGACCCACACCTGCC
CCCCCTGCCCAGCTCCAGAACTGCTGGGAGGGCCTTCCGTGTTCCTGTTCCCCCCCAAGCCCAAGGACAC
CCTGATGATCAGCAGGACCCCCGAGGTGACCTGCGTGGTGGTGGCCGTGTCCCACGAGGACCCAGAGGTG
AAGTTCAACTGGTACGTGGACGGCGTGGAGGTGCACAACGCCAAGACCAAGCCCAGAGAGGAGCAGTACA
ACAGCACCTACAGGGTGGTGTCCGTGCTGACCGTGCTGCACCAGGACTGGCTGAACGGCAAAGAATACAA
GTGCAAAGTCTCCAACAAGGCCCTGGCTGCCCCAATCGAAAAGACAATCAGCAAGGCCAAGGGCCAGCCA
CGGGAGCCCCAGGTGTACACCCTGCCCCCCAGCCGGGAGGAGATGACCAAGAACCAGGTGTCCCTGACCT
GTCTGGTGAAGGGCTTCTACCCCAGCGATATCGCCGTGGAGTGGGAGAGCAACGGCCAGCCCGAGAACAA
CTACAAGACCACCCCCCCAGTGCTGGACAGCGACGGCAGCTTCTTCCTGTACAGCAAGCTGACCGTGGAC
AAGTCCAGGTGGCAGCAGGGCAACGTGTTCAGCTGCAGCGTGATGCACGAGGCCCTGCACAACCACTACA
CCCAGAAGTCCCTGAGCCTGAGCCCCGGCGGCAGCGGTCTTAATGATATTTTCGAGGCTCAGAAGATTGA
GTGGCATGAACACCACCACCATCACCACTAAGGCCGGCCTGTAGTCACTGGCACAACGCGTTACCCGGTA
AGCCAATCGGGTATACACGGTCGTCATACTGCAGACAGGGTTCTTCTACTTTGCAAGATAGTCTTGAGTA
GTAAAATAAATAGATAGAGAAAATCAGCCTCGACTGTGCCTTCTAGTTGCCAGCCATCTGTTGTTTGCCC
CTCCCCCGTGCCTTCCTTGACCCTGGAAGGTGCCACTCCCACTGTCCTTTCCTAATAAAATGAGGAAATT
GCATCACAACACTCAACCCTATCTCGGTCTATTCTTTTGATTTATAAGGGATTTTGCCGATTTCGGCCTA
TTGGTTAAAAAATGAGCTGATTTAACAAAAATTTAACGCGAATTAATTCTGTGGAATGTGTGTCAGTTAG
GGTGTGGAAAGTCCCCAGGCTCCCCAGCAGGCAGAAGTATGCAAAGCATGCATCTCAATTAGTCAGCAAC
CAGGTGTGGAAAGTCCCCAGGCTCCCCAGCAGGCAGAAGTATGCAAAGCATGCATCTCAATTAGTCAGCA
ACCATAGTCCCGCCCCTAACTCCGCCCATCCCGCCCCTAACTCCGCCCAGTTCCGCCCATTCTCCGCCCC
ATGGCTGACTAATTTTTTTTATTTATGCAGAGGCCGAGGCCGCCTCTGCCTCTGAGCTATTCCAGAAGTA
GTGAGGAGGCTTTTTTGGAGGCCTAGGCTTTTGCAAAAAGCTCCCGGGAGCTTGTATATCCATTTTCGGA
TCTGATCAGCACGTGTTGACAATTAATCATCGGCATAGTATATCGGCATAGTATAATACGACAAGGTGAG
GAACTAAACCATGACCGAGTACAAGCCCACGGTGCGCCTCGCCACCCGCGACGACGTCCCCAGGGCCGTA
CGCACCCTCGCCGCCGCGTTCGCCGACTACCCCGCCACGCGCCACACCGTCGATCCGGACCGCCACATCG
AGCGGGTCACCGAGCTGCAAGAACTCTTCCTCACGCGCGTCGGGCTCGACATCGGCAAGGTGTGGGTCGC
GGACGACGGCGCCGCGGTGGCGGTCTGGACCACGCCGGAGAGCGTCGAAGCGGGGGCGGTGTTCGCCGAG
ATCGGCCCGCGCATGGCCGAGTTGAGCGGTTCCCGGCTGGCCGCGCAGCAACAGATGGAAGGCCTCCTGG
CGCCGCACCGGCCCAAGGAGCCCGCGTGGTTCCTGGCCACCGTCGGCGTCTCGCCCGACCACCAGGGCAA
GGGTCTGGGCAGCGCCGTCGTGCTCCCCGGAGTGGAGGCGGCCGAGCGCGCCGGGGTGCCCGCCTTCCTG
GAGACATCCGCGCCCCGCAACCTCCCCTTCTACGAGCGGCTCGGCTTCACCGTCACCGCCGACGTCGAGG
TGCCCGAAGGACCGCGCACCTGGTGCATGACCCGCAAGCCCGGTGCCTGACACGTGCTACGAGATTTCGA
TTCCACCGCCGCCTTCTATGAAAGGTTGGGCTTCGGAATCGTTTTCCGGGACGCCGGCTGGATGATCCTC
CAGCGCGGGGATCTCATGCTGGAGTTCTTCGCCCACCCCAACTTGTTTATTGCAGCTTATAATGGTTACA
AATAAAGCAATAGCATCACAAATTTCACAAATAAAGCATTTTTTTCACTGCATTCTAGTTGTGGTTTGTC
CAAACTCATCAATGTATCTTATCATGTCTGTATACCGTCGACCTCTAGCTAGAGCTTGGCGTAATCATGG
TCATTACCAATGCTTAATCAGTGAGGCACCTATCTCAGCGATCTGTCTATTTCGTTCATCCATAGTTGCC
TGACTCCCCGTCGTGTAGATAACTACGATACGGGAGGGCTTACCATCTGGCCCCAGCGCTGCGATGATAC
CGCGAGAACCACGCTCACCGGCTCCGGATTTATCAGCAATAAACCAGCCAGCCGGAAGGGCCGAGCGCAG
AAGTGGTCCTGCAACTTTATCCGCCTCCATCCAGTCTATTAATTGTTGCCGGGAAGCTAGAGTAAGTAGT
TCGCCAGTTAATAGTTTGCGCAACGTTGTTGCCATCGCTACAGGCATCGTGGTGTCACGCTCGTCGTTTG
GTATGGCTTCATTCAGCTCCGGTTCCCAACGATCAAGGCGAGTTACATGATCCCCCATGTTGTGCAAAAA
AGCGGTTAGCTCCTTCGGTCCTCCGATCGTTGTCAGAAGTAAGTTGGCCGCAGTGTTATCACTCATGGTT
ATGGCAGCACTGCATAATTCTCTTACTGTCATGCCATCCGTAAGATGCTTTTCTGTGACTGGTGAGTACT
CAACCAAGTCATTCTGAGAATAGTGTATGCGGCGACCGAGTTGCTCTTGCCCGGCGTCAATACGGGATAA
TACCGCGCCACATAGCAGAACTTTAAAAGTGCTCATCATTGGAAAACGTTCTTCGGGGCGAAAACTCTCA
AGGATCTTACCGCTGTTGAGATCCAGTTCGATGTAACCCACTCGTGCACCCAACTGATCTTCAGCATCTT
TTACTTTCACCAGCGTTTCTGGGTGAGCAAAAACAGGAAGGCAAAATGCCGCAAAAAAGGGAATAAGGGC
GACACGGAAATGTTGAATACTCATATTCTTCCTT
Features (pLannotate 1.2.2; 21 found; start..end, strand, type, name):
    119..143     -  CDS            KanR (fragment): aminoglycoside phosphotransferase; aph(3')-Ia; confers resistance to kanamycin
    254..842     +  rep_origin     ori: high-copy-number ColE1/pMB1/pBR322/pUC origin of replication
   1067..1084    +  terminator     rrnB T2 terminator (fragment): transcription terminator T2 from the E. coli rrnB gene
   1109..1128    -  CDS            lacZα (fragment): LacZα fragment of β-galactosidase; lacZ fragment
   1584..1600    +  protein_bind   lac operator: The lac repressor binds to the lac operator to inhibit transcription in E. coli. This inhibition can be relieved by adding lactose or isopropyl-β-D-thiogalactopyranoside (IPTG). lac repressor encoded by lacI
   1843..2146    +  enhancer       CMV enhancer: human cytomegalovirus immediate early enhancer
   2147..2350    +  promoter       CMV promoter: human cytomegalovirus (CMV) immediate early promoter
   2486..2529    +  intron         CMV intron (fragment): modified intron A from human cytomegalovirus
   2581..2599    +  promoter       SP6 promoter: promoter for bacteriophage SP6 RNA polymerase
   2603..2640    +  CDS            IgH signal sequence (fragment): signal sequence from the mouse immunoglobulin heavy chain variable region
   2746..3093    +  CDS            Mog (fragment): MOG_RAT - Experimental evidence at protein level: Swiss-Prot protein existence level 1. Mediates homophilic cell-cell adhesion (By similarity). Minor component of the myelin sheath. May be involved in completion and/or maintenance of the myelin sheath and in cell-cell communication. From Rattus norvegicus (Rat).
   3142..4089    +  CDS            IGHG1: IGHG1_HUMAN - Experimental evidence at protein level: Swiss-Prot protein existence level 1. Constant region of immunoglobulin heavy chains. Immunoglobulins, also known as antibodies, are membrane-bound or secreted glycoproteins produced by B lymphocytes. In the recognition phase of humoral immunity, the membrane-bound immunoglobulins serve as receptors which, upon binding of a specific antigen, trigger the clonal expansion and differentiation of B lymphocytes into immunoglobulins- secreting plasma cells. Secreted immunoglobulins mediate the effector phase of humoral immunity, which results in
   4304..4415    +  polyA_signal   bGH poly(A) signal: bovine growth hormone polyadenylation signal
   4416..4524    +  rep_origin     f1 ori (fragment): f1 bacteriophage origin of replication; arrow indicates direction of (+) strand synthesis
   4538..4867    +  promoter       SV40 promoter: SV40 enhancer and early promoter
   4915..4962    +  promoter       EM7 promoter: synthetic bacterial promoter&nbsp
   4981..5580    +  CDS            PuroR (fragment): puromycin N-acetyltransferase; pac from Streptomyces; confers resistance to puromycin
   5590..5715    +  CDS            ble (fragment): BLE_KLEPN - Experimental evidence at protein level: Swiss-Prot protein existence level 1. Binding protein with a strong affinity to the bleomycin family of antibiotics. Binds to CL990; an antimitotic-antibiotic compound. From Klebsiella pneumoniae.
   5710..5831    +  polyA_signal   SV40 poly(A) signal: SV40 polyadenylation signal
   5884..6744    -  CDS            AmpR: β-lactamase; bla; confers resistance to ampicillin, carbenicillin, and related antibiotics
   6747..89      -  promoter       AmpR promoter (fragment) (across the origin): bla
