[The description below was written by a language model from this plasmid's Addgene catalogue record and pLannotate feature annotations shown in this document.]
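Description:
pD649-HAsp-BTN1A1-Fc(DAPA)-AviTag-6xHis is a mammalian expression plasmid built on the pD649 backbone for producing a secreted, Fc-fused form of the extracellular domain of human BTN1A1 (butyrophilin subfamily 1 member A1). It is maintained in E. coli at high copy through a ColE1/pUC-type origin and selected with ampicillin via the bla gene. The full depositor sequence is about 6.75 kb. The 648 bp ectodomain insert was made by gene synthesis and sits between two preserved restriction sites, so ectodomains can be swapped within a common frame.

Expression is driven by the CMV immediate-early enhancer and promoter, followed by a fragment of CMV intron A and an SP6 promoter that can serve for in vitro transcription or as a sequencing primer site. The open reading frame starts with a signal peptide: the plasmid name indicates an HA signal peptide, although the annotation software matched this short region to an immunoglobulin heavy-chain leader. The BTN1A1 segment was labelled as a fragment of rat Mog, which most likely reflects homology between IgSF domains rather than a different insert. Downstream is a human IgG1 Fc region carrying the D265A and P329A (DAPA) substitutions, which are generally used to reduce Fc effector binding. It is followed by an AviTag for site-specific biotinylation by BirA and a 6xHis tag for metal-affinity purification, and the unit ends at a bGH polyadenylation signal.

A separate SV40/EM7-driven cassette with an SV40 poly(A) signal contains puromycin N-acetyltransferase sequence, annotated as a fragment, which may permit puromycin selection in mammalian cells. The depositor notes that some plasmids in this collection may carry an IS4-like transposase insertion upstream of the CMV promoter. The construct belongs to a set used to map extracellular interactions among human IgSF cell-surface proteins.
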