Addgene plasmid #156639: pD649-HAsp-BTN1A1-Fc(DAPA)-AviTag-6xHis
Purpose: Mammalian expression of cell-surface protein extracellular domain fused to Fc(DAPA)-Avi-6xHis. Protein is secreted from cells.
Depositing lab: Chris Garcia. Depositing organization: Stanford University. Publication: A Human IgSF Cell-Surface Interactome Reveals a Complex Network of Protein-Protein Interactions. Wojtowicz WM, Vielmetter J, Fernandes RA, Siepe DH, Eastman CL, Chisholm GB, Cox S, Klock H, Anderson PW, Rue SM, Miller JJ, Glaser SM, Bragstad ML, Vance J, Lam AW, Lesley SA, Zinn K, Garcia KC. Cell. 2020 Aug 20;182(4):1027-1043.e17. doi: 10.1016/j.cell.2020.07.025. PubMed 32822567.
Backbone
  Vector backbone: pD649
  Backbone size w/o insert (bp): 6106
  Vector type: Mammalian Expression
Growth in bacteria
  Bacterial resistance: Ampicillin, 100 μg/mL
  Growth temperature: 37°C
  Growth strain: DH5alpha
  Copy number: High Copy
Gene/Insert
  Gene/Insert name: BTN1A1 (alt name: BT1A1)
  Species: H. sapiens (human)
  Insert size (bp): 648
  Mutation: Fc region of human IgG contains D265A and P329A mutations (DAPA)
  Entrez Gene: BTN1A1 (a.k.a. BT, BTN, BTN1)
  Promoter: CMV/SP6
  Tag / fusion protein: Fc(DAPA)-AviTag-6xHis (C terminal on backbone)
  Cloning method: Restriction Enzyme; 5′ cloning site GCGGCCGC (not destroyed); 3′ cloning site GGCGCGCC (not destroyed)
  Sequencing primers: 5′ ATTTAGGTGACACTATAG; 3′ CACGTACCAGTTGAACTTCACC
Resource information
  A portion of this plasmid was derived from a plasmid made by: synthesis by ThermoFisher
Terms and licenses: Academic/Nonprofit Terms; Industry Terms: Not Available to Industry
Depositor comments: Some plasmids in this collection may have an IS4-like element ISVsa5 family transposase upstream of the CMV promoter.
How to cite: pD649-HAsp-BTN1A1-Fc(DAPA)-AviTag-6xHis was a gift from Chris Garcia (Addgene plasmid # 156639 ; http://n2t.net/addgene:156639 ; RRID:Addgene_156639)
