>Addgene plasmid #156639 | pD649-HAsp-BTN1A1-Fc(DAPA)-AviTag-6xHis | depositor partial sequence | sequence record 302388 | insert (extracellular domain)
GCTCCATTTGATGTGATTGGACCTCCTGAGCCTATCCTGGCCGTTGTGGGAGAAGATGCCGAGCTGCCTT
GCAGACTGTCTCCTAATGCCTCTGCCGAGCACCTGGAACTGCGGTGGTTCAGAAAGAAAGTGTCCCCTGC
CGTGCTGGTGCACAGAGATGGAAGAGAACAAGAGGCCGAGCAGATGCCCGAGTACAGAGGTAGAGCTACC
CTGGTGCAGGACGGAATCGCTAAGGGAAGAGTGGCCCTGAGAATCAGAGGCGTGCGAGTGTCCGATGACG
GCGAGTACACCTGTTTCTTCAGAGAGGACGGCAGCTACGAAGAGGCTCTGGTGCATCTGAAAGTGGCCGC
TCTGGGCAGCGATCCCCACATCTCTATGCAGGTCCAAGAGAACGGCGAGATCTGCCTGGAATGTACCAGC
GTCGGCTGGTATCCTGAACCACAGGTTCAGTGGCGGACCAGCAAGGGCGAGAAGTTTCCTAGCACCAGCG
AGAGCAGAAACCCCGACGAAGAGGGACTGTTTACAGTGGCCGCCAGCGTGATCATCAGAGACACAAGCGC
CAAGAACGTGTCCTGCTACATCCAGAACCTGCTGCTGGGCCAAGAGAAGAAGGTGGAAATCAGCATCCCT
GCCAGCAGCCTGCCTAGA
